Addgene plasmid #239696: pKG2387_pPV2-mRuby2-P2A-PuroR
Purpose: BsaI Golden Gate assembly plasmid encoding the mRuby2-P2A-PuroR CDS
Depositing lab: Kate Galloway. Depositing organization: Massachusetts Institute of Technology. Publication: High-resolution profiling reveals coupled transcriptional and translational regulation of transgenes. Peterman EL, Ploessl DS, Love KS, Sanabria V, Daniels RF, Johnstone CP, Godavarti DR, Kabaria SR, Oakes CG, Pai AA, Galloway KE. Nucleic Acids Research, Volume 53, Issue 11, 24 June 2025, gkaf528 10.1093/nar/gkaf528 PubMed 39651241.
Backbone
  Vector backbone: pPV2
  Vector type: Synthetic Biology
Growth in bacteria
  Bacterial resistance: Ampicillin, 100 μg/mL
  Growth temperature: 30°C
  Growth strain: NEB Stable
  Copy number: High Copy
Gene/Insert
  Gene/Insert name: mRuby2-P2A-PuroR
  Species: Entacmaea quadricolor, Streptomyces alboniger
  Cloning method: Gibson Cloning
Resource information
  A portion of this plasmid was derived from a plasmid made by: Addgene #90236 and #1764
Terms and licenses: Academic/Nonprofit Terms; Industry Terms: Not Available to Industry
Depositor comments: Please visit https://doi.org/10.1101/2024.11.26.625483 for bioRxiv preprint.
How to cite: pKG2387_pPV2-mRuby2-P2A-PuroR was a gift from Kate Galloway (Addgene plasmid # 239696 ; http://n2t.net/addgene:239696 ; RRID:Addgene_239696)
