[The description below was written by a language model from this plasmid's Addgene catalogue record and pLannotate feature annotations shown in this document.]
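Description:
pKG2387_pPV2-mRuby2-P2A-PuroR is a small (about 3.2 kb) synthetic-biology part plasmid built on the pPV2 backbone and intended as a donor in BsaI Golden Gate assembly. It is propagated in E. coli from a high-copy ColE1/pUC-type origin and selected with ampicillin through a β-lactamase gene driven by its native bla promoter. Apart from these maintenance elements, the annotated plasmid contains only the coding-sequence part itself, which fits its role as a modular building block rather than a stand-alone expression vector.

The payload is a bicistronic open reading frame, mRuby2-P2A-PuroR. mRuby2 is a constitutively fluorescent red protein derived from the sea anemone Entacmaea quadricolor, and PuroR is the puromycin N-acetyltransferase (pac) of Streptomyces alboniger, which confers puromycin resistance. The P2A peptide named in the insert is not annotated separately, but it presumably lies in the short gap between the two coding features. A 2A sequence causes ribosomal skipping during translation, so a single transcript yields the fluorescent reporter and the resistance enzyme as separate proteins in roughly coupled amounts. PuroR is annotated as a fragment, which may reflect its position downstream of the 2A linker rather than a functional truncation; the record does not clarify this.

No eukaryotic promoter, untranslated region or polyadenylation signal is annotated, and the BsaI sites themselves are not listed in the feature table. The CDS is therefore expected to be combined with regulatory parts during assembly into a full transcription unit. The resulting cassettes would allow both red-fluorescence readout and puromycin selection of cells carrying the transgene.
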