Features (pLannotate 1.2.2; 5 found; start..end, strand, type, name):
     38..626     +  rep_origin     ori: high-copy-number ColE1/pMB1/pBR322/pUC origin of replication
    657..1367    +  CDS            mRuby2: mRuby2 is a basic (constitutively fluorescent) red fluorescent protein published in 2012, derived from Entacmaea quadricolor. It has moderate acid sensitivity.
   1434..2033    +  CDS            PuroR (fragment): puromycin N-acetyltransferase; pac from Streptomyces; confers resistance to puromycin
   2078..2182    +  promoter       AmpR promoter: bla
   2183..3043    +  CDS            AmpR: β-lactamase; bla; confers resistance to ampicillin, carbenicillin, and related antibiotics
>Addgene plasmid #239696 | pKG2387_pPV2-mRuby2-P2A-PuroR | addgene full sequence | sequence record 475944 | Addgene NGS Result
GAGCGTCAGACCCCGTAGAAAAGATCAAAGGATCTTCTTGAGATCCTTTTTTTCTGCGCGTAATCTGCTG
CTTGCAAACAAAAAAACCACCGCTACCAGCGGTGGTTTGTTTGCCGGATCAAGAGCTACCAACTCTTTTT
CCGAAGGTAACTGGCTTCAGCAGAGCGCAGATACCAAATACTGTTCTTCTAGTGTAGCCGTAGTTAGGCC
ACCACTTCAAGAACTCTGTAGCACCGCCTACATACCTCGCTCTGCTAATCCTGTTACCAGTGGCTGCTGC
CAGTGGCGATAAGTCGTGTCTTACCGGGTTGGACTCAAGACGATAGTTACCGGATAAGGCGCAGCGGTCG
GGCTGAACGGGGGGTTCGTGCACACAGCCCAGCTTGGAGCGAACGACCTACACCGAACTGAGATACCTAC
AGCGTGAGCTATGAGAAAGCGCCACGCTTCCCGAAGGGAGAAAGGCGGACAGGTATCCGGTAAGCGGCAG
GGTCGGAACAGGAGAGCGCACGAGGGAGCTTCCAGGGGGAAACGCCTGGTATCTTTATAGTCCTGTCGGG
TTTCGCCACCTCTGACTTGAGCGTCGATTTTTGTGATGCTCGTCAGGGGGGCGGAGCCTATGGAAAAACG
CCAGCAACGGGTCTCAAATGGCCACCATGGTGTCTAAGGGCGAAGAGCTGATCAAGGAAAATATGCGTAT
GAAGGTGGTCATGGAAGGTTCGGTCAACGGCCACCAATTCAAATGCACAGGTGAAGGAGAAGGCAATCCG
TACATGGGAACTCAAACCATGAGGATCAAAGTCATCGAGGGAGGACCCCTGCCATTTGCCTTTGACATTC
TTGCCACGTCGTTCATGTATGGCAGCCGTACTTTTATCAAGTACCCGAAAGGCATTCCTGATTTCTTTAA
ACAGTCCTTTCCTGAGGGTTTTACTTGGGAAAGAGTTACGAGATACGAAGATGGTGGAGTCGTCACCGTC
ATGCAGGACACCAGCCTTGAGGATGGCTGTCTCGTTTACCACGTCCAAGTCAGAGGGGTAAACTTTCCCT
CCAATGGTCCCGTGATGCAGAAGAAGACCAAGGGTTGGGAGCCTAATACAGAGATGATGTATCCAGCAGA
TGGTGGTCTGAGGGGATACACTCATATGGCACTGAAAGTTGATGGTGGTGGCCATCTGTCTTGCTCTTTC
GTAACAACTTACAGGTCAAAAAAGACCGTCGGGAACATCAAGATGCCCGGTATCCATGCCGTTGATCACC
GCCTGGAAAGGTTAGAGGAAAGTGACAATGAAATGTTCGTAGTACAACGCGAACACGCAGTTGCCAAGTT
CGCCGGGCTTGGTGGTGGGATGGACGAGCTGTACAAGGGAAGCGGAGCTACTAACTTCAGCCTGCTGAAG
CAGGCTGGAGACGTGGAGGAGAACCCTGGACCTATGACCGAGTACAAGCCCACGGTGCGCCTCGCCACCC
GCGACGACGTCCCCAGGGCCGTACGCACCCTCGCCGCCGCGTTCGCCGACTACCCCGCCACGCGCCACAC
CGTCGATCCGGACCGCCACATCGAGCGGGTCACCGAGCTGCAAGAACTCTTCCTCACGCGCGTCGGGCTC
GACATCGGCAAGGTGTGGGTCGCGGACGACGGCGCCGCGGTGGCGGTCTGGACCACGCCGGAGAGCGTCG
AAGCGGGGGCGGTGTTCGCCGAGATCGGCCCGCGCATGGCCGAGTTGAGCGGTTCCCGGCTGGCCGCGCA
GCAACAGATGGAAGGCCTCCTGGCGCCGCACCGGCCCAAGGAGCCCGCGTGGTTCCTGGCCACCGTCGGC
GTCTCGCCCGACCACCAGGGCAAGGGTCTGGGCAGCGCCGTCGTGCTCCCCGGAGTGGAGGCGGCCGAGC
GCGCCGGGGTGCCCGCCTTCCTGGAGACATCCGCGCCCCGCAACCTCCCCTTCTACGAGCGGCTCGGCTT
CACCGTCACCGCCGACGTCGAGGTGCCCGAAGGACCGCGCACCTGGTGCATGACCCGCAAGCCCGGTGCC
TGACAACAGAGACCTAGACGTCAGGTGGCACTTTTCGGGGAAATGTGCGCGGAACCCCTATTTGTTTATT
TTTCTAAATACATTCAAATATGTATCCGCTCATGAGACAATAACCCTGATAAATGCTTCAATAATATTGA
AAAAGGAAGAGTATGAGTATTCAACATTTCCGTGTCGCCCTTATTCCCTTTTTTGCGGCATTTTGCCTTC
CTGTTTTTGCTCACCCAGAAACGCTGGTGAAAGTAAAAGATGCTGAAGATCAGTTGGGTGCACGAGTGGG
TTACATCGAACTGGATCTCAACAGCGGTAAGATCCTTGAGAGTTTTCGCCCCGAAGAACGTTTTCCAATG
ATGAGCACTTTTAAAGTTCTGCTATGTGGCGCGGTATTATCCCGTGTTGACGCCGGGCAAGAGCAACTCG
GTCGCCGCATACACTATTCTCAGAATGACTTGGTTGAGTACTCACCAGTCACAGAAAAGCATCTTACGGA
TGGCATGACAGTAAGAGAATTATGCAGTGCTGCCATAACCATGAGTGATAACACTGCGGCCAACTTACTT
CTGACAACGATCGGAGGACCGAAGGAGCTAACCGCTTTTTTGCACAACATGGGGGATCATGTAACTCGCC
TTGATCGTTGGGAACCGGAGCTGAATGAAGCCATACCAAACGACGAGCGTGACACCACGATGCCTGTAGC
AATGGCAACAACGTTGCGCAAACTATTAACTGGCGAACTACTTACTCTAGCTTCCCGGCAACAATTAATA
GACTGGATGGAGGCGGATAAAGTTGCAGGACCACTTCTGCGCTCGGCCCTTCCGGCTGGCTGGTTTATTG
CTGATAAATCTGGAGCCGGTGAGCGTGGGTATCGCGGTATCATTGCAGCACTGGGGCCAGATGGTAAGCC
CTCCCGTATCGTAGTTATCTACACGACGGGGAGTCAGGCAACTATGGATGAACGAAATAGACAGATCGCT
GAGATAGGTGCCTCACTGATTAAGCATTGGTAACTGTCAGACCAAGTTTACTCATATATACTTTAGATTG
ATTTAAAACTTCATTTTTAATTTAAAAGGATCTAGGTGAAGATCCTTTTTGATAATCTCATGACCAAAAT
CCCTTAACGTGAGTTTTCGTTCCACT
